Addgene plasmid #32049: MCTS1
Purpose: Bacterial expression for structure determination; may not be full ORF
Depositing lab: Cheryl Arrowsmith. Depositing organization: University of Toronto.
Backbone
  Vector backbone: pNIC-CH
  Backbone manufacturer: SGC Oxford (Addgene plasmid 26117)
  Backbone size w/o insert (bp): 7218
  Vector type: Bacterial Expression
Growth in bacteria
  Bacterial resistance: Kanamycin, 50 μg/mL
  Growth temperature: 37°C
  Growth strain: DH5alpha
  Copy number: Low Copy
Gene/Insert
  Gene/Insert name: MCTS1 (alt names: PDB: 3R90; malignant T cell amplified sequence 1)
  Species: H. sapiens (human)
  Insert size (bp): 543
  Mutation: E137A, K139A, Q140A
  Entrez Gene: MCTS1 (a.k.a. MCT-1, MCT1)
  Tag / fusion protein: His (C terminal on backbone)
  Cloning method: Ligation Independent Cloning
  Sequencing primers: 5′ T7; 3′ T7-term
Terms and licenses: Academic/Nonprofit Terms; Industry Terms: Not Available to Industry
Depositor comments: PDB: 3R90. http://www.thesgc.org/structures/3R90/
How to cite: MCTS1 was a gift from Cheryl Arrowsmith (Addgene plasmid # 32049 ; http://n2t.net/addgene:32049 ; RRID:Addgene_32049)
