[The description below was written by a language model from this plasmid's Addgene catalogue record.]
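Description:
MCTS1 is a bacterial expression plasmid built on the pNIC-CH backbone, a structural-genomics vector designed for ligation-independent cloning. It carries kanamycin resistance for selection and is recorded as low copy in E. coli. The origin of replication is not named in the record, and no feature table is provided, so the regulatory elements cannot be listed directly. However, the sequencing primers given (T7 forward and T7 terminator) indicate that the insert sits between a T7 promoter and T7 terminator. In such an arrangement, expression depends on T7 RNA polymerase, which is normally supplied by a dedicated expression host rather than by a cloning strain.

The insert is a 543 bp fragment of human MCTS1 (malignant T cell amplified sequence 1, also known as MCT-1), placed in a backbone of about 7.2 kb. The backbone supplies a C-terminal His tag, which allows the recombinant protein to be purified by immobilised metal affinity chromatography. The coding sequence carries three alanine substitutions, E137A, K139A and Q140A. The record does not explain them, although clustered replacement of charged or polar residues with alanine is a common way to improve crystallisation behaviour.

The stated purpose is protein production for structure determination, and the entry cautions that the insert may not be the full open reading frame. The depositor links the construct to a deposited crystal structure of MCTS1, so it is mainly useful for producing this specific variant for crystallographic, biophysical or biochemical work.
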