>Addgene plasmid #32049 | MCTS1 | depositor partial sequence | sequence record 38627 | insert
ATGTTCAAGAAATTTGATGAAAAAGAAAATGTGTCCAACTGCATCCAGTTGAAAACTTCAGTTATTAAGG
GTATTAAGAATCAATTGATAGAGCAATTTCCAGGTATTGAACCATGGCTTAATCAAATCATGCCTAAGAA
AGATCCTGTCAAAATAGTCCGATGCCATGAACATATAGAAATCCTTACAGTAAATGGAGAATTACTCTTT
TTTAGACAAAGAGAAGGGCCTTTTTATCCAACCCTAAGATTACTTCACAAATATCCTTTTATCCTGCCAC
ACCAGCAGGTTGATAAAGGAGCCATCAAATTTGTACTCAGTGGAGCAAATATCATGTGTCCAGGCTTAAC
TTCTCCTGGAGCTAAGCTTTACCCTGCTGCAGTAGATACCATTGTTGCTATCATGGCAGAAGGAAAACAG
CATGCTCTATGTGTTGGAGTCATGAAGATGTCTGCAGAAGACATTGAGAAAGTCAACAAAGGAATTGGCA
TTGAAAATATCCATTATTTAAATGATGGGCTGTGGCATATGAAGACATATAAA
