>Addgene plasmid #32049 | MCTS1 | addgene partial sequence | sequence record 42287 | T7-term
AGCAGCCGGATCTCAGTGGTGGTGGTGGTGGTGCTCGAGTGCGGCCGCAAGCTTGTCGACGGAGCTCGAA
TTCGGATCCTCAATGGTGGTGATGATGGTGCGCTTTATATGTCTTCATATGCCACAGCCCATCATTTAAA
TAATGGATATTTTCAATGCCAATTCCTTTGTTGACTTTCTCAATGTCTTCTGCAGACATCTTCATGACTC
CAACACATAGAGCATGCTGTTTTCCTTCTGCCATGATAGCAACAATGGTATCTACTGCAGCAGGGTAAAG
CTTAGCTCCAGGAGAAGTTAAGCCTGGACACATGATATTTGCTCCACTGAGTACAAATTTGATGGCTCCT
TTATCAACCTGCTGGTGTGGCAGGATAAAAGGATATTTGTGAAGTAATCTTAGGGTTGGATAAAAAGGCC
CTTCTCTTTGTCTAAAAAAGAGTAATTCTCCATTTACTGTAAGGATTTCTATATGTTCATGGCATCGGAC
TATTTTGACAGGATCTTTCTTAGGCATGATTTGATTAAGCCATGGTTCAATACCTGGAAATTGCTCTATC
AATTGATTCTTAATACCCTTAATAACTGAAGTTTTCAACTGGATGCAGTTGGACACATTTTCTTTTTCAT
CAAATTTCTTGAACATAGTATATCTCCTTCTTAAGGTTAAACAAAATTATTTCTAGAGGGGAATTGTTAT
CCGCTCACAATTCCCCTATAGTGAGTCGTATTAATTTCGCGGGATCGAGATCTCGATCCTCTAC
